Addgene plasmid #33363: CMV500 A-C/EBPβ
Depositing lab: Charles Vinson. Depositing organization: National Cancer Institute (NCI).
Backbone
  Vector backbone: CMV500
  Backbone size w/o insert (bp): 5500
  Vector type: Mammalian Expression
Growth in bacteria
  Bacterial resistance: Ampicillin, 100 μg/mL
  Growth temperature: 37°C
  Growth strain: DH5alpha
  Copy number: High Copy
Gene/Insert
  Gene/Insert name: Cebpb
  Species: M. musculus (mouse)
  Mutation: Dominant Negative (see comments)
  Entrez Gene: Cebpb (a.k.a. C/EBPbeta, CRP2, IL-6DBP, LAP, LIP, NF-IL6, NF-M, Nfil6)
  Promoter: CMV
  Tag / fusion protein: FLAG (N terminal on insert)
  Cloning method: Restriction Enzyme; 5′ cloning site None (unknown if destroyed); 3′ cloning site None (unknown if destroyed)
  Sequencing primers: 5′ CMV-Fwd; 3′ BGH-Rev
Terms and licenses: Academic/Nonprofit Terms; Industry Terms: Not Available to Industry
Depositor comments: This is the dominant negative Cebpb- which contains an N-terminal acidic extension (LEQRAEELARENEELEKEAEELEQENAE) fused to the HLH-ZIP region of Cebpb.
How to cite: CMV500 A-C/EBPβ was a gift from Charles Vinson (Addgene plasmid # 33363 ; http://n2t.net/addgene:33363 ; RRID:Addgene_33363)
