[The description below was written by a language model from this plasmid's Addgene catalogue record and pLannotate feature annotations shown in this document.]
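Description:
CMV500 A-C/EBPβ is a mammalian expression plasmid built on the CMV500 backbone that encodes a dominant-negative form of mouse C/EBPβ (Cebpb). It is propagated in E. coli as a high-copy plasmid through a ColE1/pUC-type origin and selected with ampicillin via the β-lactamase gene. An f1 origin is also annotated. The sequenced record is 5,763 nt, and the feature table appears to cover the whole plasmid. It also shows an SV40 early promoter driving a neomycin phosphotransferase gene with an SV40 polyadenylation signal. This cassette would in principle permit G418 selection of transfected mammalian cells, although the catalogue entry does not list a mammalian selection marker.

The expression unit consists of the human CMV immediate-early enhancer and promoter, an open reading frame, and a bovine growth hormone polyadenylation signal. T7 and SP6 phage promoters flank the insert. The reading frame begins with an N-terminal FLAG epitope followed by a T7 gene 10 leader tag. According to the depositor, the insert is an N-terminal acidic extension fused to the dimerization region of Cebpb, which the comments call the "HLH-ZIP" region. The automated annotation recognises only a short C-terminal Cebpb fragment, which fits a truncated protein lacking most of the native sequence.

In "A-ZIP" designs of this type, the leucine zipper pairs with endogenous partner proteins while the acidic extension engages the partner's basic DNA-binding region. The resulting heterodimers cannot bind DNA. The construct is therefore suited to transfection experiments that inhibit C/EBP family DNA binding and transcriptional activity, with the FLAG tag allowing detection of the expressed protein.
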