Features (pLannotate 1.2.2; 24 found; start..end, strand, type, name):
      1..380     +  enhancer       CMV enhancer: human cytomegalovirus immediate early enhancer
    381..584     +  promoter       CMV promoter: human cytomegalovirus (CMV) immediate early promoter
    580..613     +  LTR            5' LTR (truncated) (fragment): truncated 5' long terminal repeat (LTR) from HIV-1
    629..647     +  promoter       T7 promoter: promoter for bacteriophage T7 RNA polymerase
    671..691     +  CDS            FLAG (fragment): FLAG® epitope tag, followed by an enterokinase cleavage site
    695..727     +  CDS            T7 tag (gene 10 leader): leader peptide from bacteriophage T7 gene 10 promotes efficient translation in E. coli
    902..964     +  CDS            Cebpb (fragment): CEBPB_MOUSE - Experimental evidence at protein level: Swiss-Prot protein existence level 1. [Isoform 3]: Acts as a dominant negative through heterodimerization with isoform 2 (By similarity). Promotes osteoblast differentiation and osteoclastogenesis (PubMed:19440205). From Mus musculus (Mouse).
    988..1006    -  promoter       SP6 promoter: promoter for bacteriophage SP6 RNA polymerase
   1032..1256    +  polyA_signal   bGH poly(A) signal: bovine growth hormone polyadenylation signal
   1260..1281    +  promoter       SV40 promoter (fragment): SV40 enhancer and early promoter
   1302..1730    +  rep_origin     f1 ori (sequence partly withheld): f1 bacteriophage origin of replication; arrow indicates direction of (+) strand synthesis
   1816..1834    -  misc_feature   MCS (fragment): pUC18/19 multiple cloning site
   1843..2172    +  promoter       SV40 promoter: SV40 enhancer and early promoter
   2239..3030    +  CDS            neo: KKA2_KLEPN - Also known as kan, nptII. Experimental evidence at protein level: Swiss-Prot protein existence level 1. Resistance to kanamycin, neomycin, paromomycin, ribostamycin, butirosin and gentamicin B. From Klebsiella pneumoniae.
   3054..3212    +  CDS            ble (fragment): BLE_KLEPN - Experimental evidence at protein level: Swiss-Prot protein existence level 1. Binding protein with a strong affinity to the bleomycin family of antibiotics. Binds to CL990; an antimitotic-antibiotic compound. From Klebsiella pneumoniae.
   3207..3341    +  polyA_signal   SV40 poly(A) signal: SV40 polyadenylation signal
   3396..3412    -  protein_bind   lac operator: The lac repressor binds to the lac operator to inhibit transcription in E. coli. This inhibition can be relieved by adding lactose or isopropyl-β-D-thiogalactopyranoside (IPTG). lac repressor encoded by lacI
   3420..3450    -  promoter       lac promoter: promoter for the E. coli lac operon
   3465..3486    -  protein_bind   CAP binding site: CAP binding activates transcription in the presence of cAMP. E. coli catabolite activator protein
   3499..3591    -  CDS            lacI (fragment): lac repressor; lacI; The lac repressor binds to the lac operator to inhibit transcription in E. coli. This inhibition can be relieved by adding lactose or isopropyl-β-D-thiogalactopyranoside (IPTG).
   3774..4362    -  rep_origin     ori: high-copy-number ColE1/pMB1/pBR322/pUC origin of replication
   4533..5393    -  CDS            AmpR: β-lactamase; bla; confers resistance to ampicillin, carbenicillin, and related antibiotics
   5394..5498    -  promoter       AmpR promoter: bla
   5557..5609    -  misc_feature   bom (fragment): basis of mobility region from pBR322
>Addgene plasmid #33363 | CMV500 A-C/EBPβ | addgene full sequence | sequence record 491754 | Addgene NGS Result
GACATTGATTATTGACTAGTTATTAATAGTAATCAATTACGGGGTCATTAGTTCATAGCCCATATATGGA
GTTCCGCGTTACATAACTTACGGTAAATGGCCCGCCTGGCTGACCGCCCAACGACCCCCGCCCATTGACG
TCAATAATGACGTATGTTCCCATAGTAACGCCAATAGGGACTTTCCATTGACGTCAATGGGTGGAGTATT
TACGGTAAACTGCCCACTTGGCAGTACATCAAGTGTATCATATGCCAAGTACGCCCCCTATTGACGTCAA
TGACGGTAAATGGCCCGCCTGGCATTATGCCCAGTACATGACCTTATGGGACTTTCCTACTTGGCAGTAC
ATCTACGTATTAGTCATCGCTATTACCATGGTGATGCGGTTTTGGCAGTACATCAATGGGCGTGGATAGC
GGTTTGACTCACGGGGATTTCCAAGTCTCCACCCCATTGACGTCAATGGGAGTTTGTTTTGGCACCAAAA
TCAACGGGACTTTCCAAAATGTCGTAACAACTCCGCCCCATTGACGCAAATGGGCGGTAGGCGTGTACGG
TGGGAGGTCTATATAAGCAGAGCTCTCTGGCTAACTAGAGAACCCACTGCTTACTGGCTTATCGAAATTA
ATACGACTCACTATAGGGAGACCCAAGCTCCACCATGGACTACAAGGACGACGATGACAAGCATATGGCT
AGCATGACTGGTGGACAGCAAATGGGTCGGGATCCTGACCTGGAACAACGTGCTGAGGAACTGGCCCGTG
AAAACGAAGAGCTGGAAAAAGAGGCCGAAGAGCTGGAGCAGGAAAACGCTGAACTCGAGCACAAGGTGCT
GGAGCTGACGGCGGAGAACGAGCGGCTGCAGAAGAAGGTGGAGCAGCTGTCGCGAGAGCTCAGCACGCTG
CGGAACTTGTTCAAGCAGCTGCCCGAGCCGCTGCTGGCCTCGGCGGGCCACTGCTAGAAGCTTCTAGAGG
GCCCTATTCTATAGTGTCACCTAAATGCTAGAGCTCGCTGATCAGCCTCGACTGTGCCTTCTAGTTGCCA
GCCATCTGTTGTTTGCCCCTCCCCCGTGCCTTCCTTGACCCTGGAAGGTGCCACTCCCACTGTCCTTTCC
TAATAAAATGAGGAAATTGCATCGCATTGTCTGAGTAGGTGTCATTCTATTCTGGGGGGTGGGGTGGGGC
AGGACAGCAAGGGGGAGGATTGGGAAGACAATAGCAGGCATGCTGGGGATGCGGTGGGCTCTATGGCTTC
TGAGGCGGAAAGAACCAGCTGGGGCTCGAGGGGGGATCCCC
[124 nt withheld, positions 1302-1425]
C
[91 nt withheld, positions 1427-1517]
A
[49 nt withheld, positions 1519-1567]
CCTTTGACGTTGGAGTCCACGTTCTTT
[37 nt withheld, positions 1595-1631]
ACCCTATCTCGGTCTATTCTTTTGATTTATAAGGGATTTTGCCGATTTCGGCCTATTGGTTAAAAAATGA
GCTGATTTAACAAAAATTTAACGCGAATTTTAACAAAATATTAACGCTTACAATTTAAATATTTGCTTAT
ACAATCT
[37 nt withheld, positions 1779-1815]
GGGTACCGAGCTCGAATTCTGTGGAATGTGTGTCAGTTAGGGTGTGGAAAGTCCCCAGGCTCCCCAGCAG
GCAGAAGTATGCAAAGCATGCATCTCAATTAGTCAGCAACCAGGTGTGGAAAGTCCCCAGGCTCCCCAGC
AGGCAGAAGTATGCAAAGCATGCATCTCAATTAGTCAGCAACCATAGTCCCGCCCCTAACTCCGCCCATC
CCGCCCCTAACTCCGCCCAGTTCCGCCCATTCTCCGCCCCATGGCTGACTAATTTTTTTTATTTATGCAG
AGGCCGAGGCCGCCTCGGCCTCTGAGCTATTCCAGAAGTAGTGAGGAGGCTTTTTTGGAGGCCTAGGCTT
TTGCAAAAAGCTCCCGGGAGCTTGGATATCCATTTTCGGATCTGATCAAGAGACAGGATGAGGATCGTTT
CGCATGATTGAACAAGATGGATTGCACGCAGGTTCTCCGGCCGCTTGGGTGGAGAGGCTATTCGGCTATG
ACTGGGCACAACAGACAATCGGCTGCTCTGATGCCGCCGTGTTCCGGCTGTCAGCGCAGGGGCGCCCGGT
TCTTTTTGTCAAGACCGACCTGTCCGGTGCCCTGAATGAACTGCAGGACGAGGCAGCGCGGCTATCGTGG
CTGGCCACGACGGGCGTTCCTTGCGCAGCTGTGCTCGACGTTGTCACTGAAGCGGGAAGGGACTGGCTGC
TATTGGGCGAAGTGCCGGGGCAGGATCTCCTGTCATCTCACCTTGCTCCTGCCGAGAAAGTATCCATCAT
GGCTGATGCAATGCGGCGGCTGCATACGCTTGATCCGGCTACCTGCCCATTCGACCACCAAGCGAAACAT
CGCATCGAGCGAGCACGTACTCGGATGGAAGCCGGTCTTGTCGATCAGGATGATCTGGACGAAGAGCATC
AGGGGCTCGCGCCAGCCGAACTGTTCGCCAGGCTCAAGGCGCGCATGCCCGACGGCGAGGATCTCGTCGT
GACCCATGGCGATGCCTGCTTGCCGAATATCATGGTGGAAAATGGCCGCTTTTCTGGATTCATCGACTGT
GGCCGGCTGGGTGTGGCGGACCGCTATCAGGACATAGCGTTGGCTACCCGTGATATTGCTGAAGAGCTTG
GCGGCGAATGGGCTGACCGCTTCCTCGTGCTTTACGGTATCGCCGCTCCCGATTCGCAGCGCATCGCCTT
CTATCGCCTTCTTGACGAGTTCTTCTGAGCGGGACTCTGGGGTTCGAAATGACCGACCAAGCGACGCCCA
ACCTGCCATCACGAGATTTCGATTCCACCGCCGCCTTCTATGAAAGGTTGGGCTTCGGAATCGTTTTCCG
GGACGCCGGCTGGATGATCCTCCAGCGCGGGGATCTCATGCTGGAGTTCTTCGCCCACCCCAACTTGTTT
ATTGCAGCTTATAATGGTTACAAATAAAGCAATAGCATCACAAATTTCACAAATAAAGCATTTTTTTCAC
TGCATTCTAGTTGTGGTTTGTCCAAACTCATCAATGTATCTTATCATGTCTGGATCCGTCGACCTCGAGA
GCTTGGCGTAATCATGGTCATAGCTGTTTCCTGTGTGAAATTGTTATCCGCTCACAATTCCACACAACAT
ACGAGCCGGAAGCATAAAGTGTAAAGCCTGGGGTGCCTAATGAGTGAGCTAACTCACATTAATTGCGTTG
CGCTCACTGCCCGCTTTCCAGTCGGGAAACCTGTCGTGCCAGCTGCATTAATGAATCGGCCAACGCGCGG
GGAGAGGCGGTTTGCGTATTGGGCGCTCTTCCGCTTCCTCGCTCACTGACTCGCTGCGCTCGGTCGTTCG
GCTGCGGCGAGCGGTATCAGCTCACTCAAAGGCGGTAATACGGTTATCCACAGAATCAGGGGATAACGCA
GGAAAGAACATGTGAGCAAAAGGCCAGCAAAAGGCCAGGAACCGTAAAAAGGCCGCGTTGCTGGCGTTTT
TCCATAGGCTCCGCCCCCCTGACGAGCATCACAAAAATCGACGCTCAAGTCAGAGGTGGCGAAACCCGAC
AGGACTATAAAGATACCAGGCGTTTCCCCCTGGAAGCTCCCTCGTGCGCTCTCCTGTTCCGACCCTGCCG
CTTACCGGATACCTGTCCGCCTTTCTCCCTTCGGGAAGCGTGGCGCTTTCTCATAGCTCACGCTGTAGGT
ATCTCAGTTCGGTGTAGGTCGTTCGCTCCAAGCTGGGCTGTGTGCACGAACCCCCCGTTCAGCCCGACCG
CTGCGCCTTATCCGGTAACTATCGTCTTGAGTCCAACCCGGTAAGACACGACTTATCGCCACTGGCAGCA
GCCACTGGTAACAGGATTAGCAGAGCGAGGTATGTAGGCGGTGCTACAGAGTTCTTGAAGTGGTGGCCTA
ACTACGGCTACACTAGAAGAACAGTATTTGGTATCTGCGCTCTGCTGAAGCCAGTTACCTTCGGAAAAAG
AGTTGGTAGCTCTTGATCCGGCAAACAAACCACCGCTGGTAGCGGTGGTTTTTTTGTTTGCAAGCAGCAG
ATTACGCGCAGAAAAAAAGGATCTCAAGAAGATCCTTTGATCTTTTCTACGGGGTCTGACGCTCAGTGGA
ACGAAAACTCACGTTAAGGGATTTTGGTCATGAGATTATCAAAAAGGATCTTCACCTAGATCCTTTTAAA
TTAAAAATGAAGTTTTAAATCAATCTAAAGTATATATGAGTAAACTTGGTCTGACAGTTACCAATGCTTA
ATCAGTGAGGCACCTATCTCAGCGATCTGTCTATTTCGTTCATCCATAGTTGCCTGACTCCCCGTCGTGT
AGATAACTACGATACGGGAGGGCTTACCATCTGGCCCCAGTGCTGCAATGATACCGCGAGACCCACGCTC
ACCGGCTCCAGATTTATCAGCAATAAACCAGCCAGCCGGAAGGGCCGAGCGCAGAAGTGGTCCTGCAACT
TTATCCGCCTCCATCCAGTCTATTAATTGTTGCCGGGAAGCTAGAGTAAGTAGTTCGCCAGTTAATAGTT
TGCGCAACGTTGTTGCCATTGCTACAGGCATCGTGGTGTCACGCTCGTCGTTTGGTATGGCTTCATTCAG
CTCCGGTTCCCAACGATCAAGGCGAGTTACATGATCCCCCATGTTGTGCAAAAAAGCGGTTAGCTCCTTC
GGTCCTCCGATCGTTGTCAGAAGTAAGTTGGCCGCAGTGTTATCACTCATGGTTATGGCAGCACTGCATA
ATTCTCTTACTGTCATGCCATCCGTAAGATGCTTTTCTGTGACTGGTGAGTACTCAACCAAGTCATTCTG
AGAATAGTGTATGCGGCGACCGAGTTGCTCTTGCCCGGCGTCAATACGGGATAATACCGCGCCACATAGC
AGAACTTTAAAAGTGCTCATCATTGGAAAACGTTCTTCGGGGCGAAAACTCTCAAGGATCTTACCGCTGT
TGAGATCCAGTTCGATGTAACCCACTCGTGCACCCAACTGATCTTCAGCATCTTTTACTTTCACCAGCGT
TTCTGGGTGAGCAAAAACAGGAAGGCAAAATGCCGCAAAAAAGGGAATAAGGGCGACACGGAAATGTTGA
ATACTCATACTCTTCCTTTTTCAATATTATTGAAGCATTTATCAGGGTTATTGTCTCATGAGCGGATACA
TATTTGAATGTATTTAGAAAAATAAACAAATAGGGGTTCCGCGCACATTTCCCCGAAAAGTGCCACCTGA
CGTCGACGGATCGGGAGATCTCCCGATCCCCTATGGTGCACTCTCAGTACAATCTGCTCTGATGCCGCAT
AGTTAAGCCAGTATCTGCTCCCTGCTTGTGTGTTGGAGGTCGCTGAGTAGTGCGCGAGCAAAATTTAAGC
TACAACAAGGCAAGGCTTGACCGACAATTGCATGAAGAATCTGCTTAGGGTTAGGCGTTTTGCGCTGCTT
CGCGATGTACGGGCCAGATATACGCGTT
