>Addgene plasmid #33363 | CMV500 A-C/EBPβ | addgene partial sequence | sequence record 41597 | CMV-F 5'-CGCAAATGGGCGGTAGGCGTG-3'
CTCTCTGGCTAACTAGAGAACCCACTGCTTACTGGCTTATCGAAATTAATACGACTCACTATAGGGAGAC
CCAAGCTCCACCATGGACTACAAGGACGACGATGACAAGCATATGGCTAGCATGACTGGTGGACAGCAAA
TGGGTCGGGATCCTGACCTGGAACAACGTGCTGAGGAACTGGCCCGTGAAAACGAAGAGCTGGAAAAAGA
GGCCGAAGAGCTGGAGCAGGAAAACGCTGAACTCGAGCACAAGGTGCTGGAGCTGACGGCGGAGAACGAG
CGGCTGCAGAAGAAGGTGGAGCAGCTGTCGCGAGAGCTCAGCACGCTGCGGAACTTGTTCAAGCAGCTGC
CCGAGCCGCTGCTGGCCTCGGCGGGCCACTGCTAGAAGCTTCTAGAGGGCCCTATTCTATAGTGTCACCT
AAATGCTAGAGCTCGCTGATCAGCCTCGACTGTGCCTTCTAGTTGCCAGCCATCTGTTGTTTGCCCCTCC
CCCGTGCCTTCCTTGACCCTGGAAGGTGCCACTCCCACTGTCCTTTCCTAATAAAATGAGGAAATTGCAT
CGCATTGTCTGAGTAGGTGTCATTCTATTCTGGGGGGGTGGGGGTGGGGCAGGACAGCAAGGGGGAGGAT
TGGGAAGACAATAGCAGGCATGCTGGGGATGCGGTGGGCTCTATGGCTTCTGAGGCGGAAAGAACCAGCT
GGGGCTCGAGGGGGGATCCCC
[124 nt withheld, positions 722-845]
C
[40 nt withheld, positions 847-886]
